Addgene plasmid #58066: tdTurboRFP-VSVG-16
Purpose: Localization: Golgi/ER Transport, Excitation: 553, Emission: 576
Depositing lab: Michael Davidson. Depositing organization: Florida State University, Tallahassee.
Backbone
  Vector backbone: tdTurboRFP
  Backbone size w/o insert (bp): 4750
  Vector type: Mammalian Expression
  Selectable markers: Neomycin (select with G418)
Growth in bacteria
  Bacterial resistance: Kanamycin, 50 μg/mL
  Growth temperature: 37°C
  Growth strain: DH5alpha
  Copy number: High Copy
Gene/Insert
  Gene/Insert name: VSVG (alt name: M11048.1)
  Promoter: CMV
  Tag / fusion protein: tdTurboRFP
  Cloning method: Unknown
  Sequencing primers: 5′ CMV-F; 3′ SV40pA-R
Terms and licenses: Academic/Nonprofit Terms; Industry Terms
Depositor comments: Excitation = 553; Emission = 576 T200M and F204S amino acid changes in VSVG should not affect function.
How to cite: tdTurboRFP-VSVG-16 was a gift from Michael Davidson (Addgene plasmid # 58066 ; http://n2t.net/addgene:58066 ; RRID:Addgene_58066)
