[The description below was written by a language model from this plasmid's Addgene catalogue record.]
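Description:
tdTurboRFP-VSVG-16 is a mammalian expression plasmid that produces the vesicular stomatitis virus glycoprotein (VSVG) fused to tdTurboRFP, a tandem-dimer form of the red fluorescent protein TurboRFP. It is built on a tdTurboRFP backbone of about 4.75 kb (excluding the insert). The plasmid is maintained at high copy in E. coli under kanamycin selection, and it carries a neomycin resistance marker so that transfected mammalian cells can be selected with G418. No feature table accompanies the record, so the origin of replication and the layout of the resistance cassette are not stated. The use of an SV40 polyA sequencing primer suggests that an SV40 polyadenylation signal lies downstream of the fusion.

Expression of the fusion is driven by the CMV promoter, a strong constitutive promoter in most mammalian cell lines. VSVG is a transmembrane glycoprotein that moves through the secretory pathway, so it is widely used as a cargo marker. Consistent with this, the record lists the intended localization as Golgi/ER transport. The fluorescent tag has a recorded excitation maximum of 553 nm and emission maximum of 576 nm, which allows the fusion to be imaged in the orange-red channel of live or fixed cells. The record does not say explicitly whether the tag is at the N- or C-terminus of VSVG, nor does it describe any linker between them or the cloning method. The depositor notes two amino acid differences in VSVG, T200M and F204S, and states that they are not expected to affect function. The construct is typically used for fluorescence microscopy of ER-to-Golgi trafficking and of secretory pathway organization.
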