>Addgene plasmid #58066 | tdTurboRFP-VSVG-16 | depositor partial sequence | sequence record 89202 | insert sequence
GACGTCAGATCCGCTAGCGCTACCGGACTCAGATCTCGCCGCCACCATGAAGTGCCTTTTGTACTTAGCT
TTTTTATTCATCGGGGTGAATTGCAAGTTCACCATAGTTTTTCCACACAACCAAAAAGGAAACTGGAAAA
ATGTTCCTTCCAATTACCATTATTGCCCGTCAAGCTCAGATTTAAATTGGCATAATGACTTAATAGGCAC
AGCCTTACAAGTCAAAATGCCCAAGAGTCACAAGGCTATTCAAGCAGACGGTTGGATGTGTCATGCTTCC
AAATGGGTCACTACTTGTGATTTCCGCTGGTACGGACCGAAGTATATAACACATTCCATCCGATCCTTCA
CTCCATCTGTAGAACAATGCAAGGAAAGCATTGAACAAACGAAACAAGGAACTTGGCTGAATCCAGGCTT
CCCTCCTCAAAGTTGTGGATATGCAACTGTGACGGATGCTGAAGCAGCGATTGTCCAGGTGACTCCTCAC
CATGTGCTTGTTGATGAATACACAGGAGAATGGGTTGATTCACAGTTCATCAACGGAAAATGCAGCAATG
ACATATGCCCCACTGTCCATAACTCCACAACCTGGCATTCCGACTATAAGGTCAAAGGGCTATGTGATTC
TAACCTCATTTCCATGGACATCACCTCCTTCTCAGAGGACGGAGAGCTATCATCCCTAGGAAAGGAGGGC
ACAGGGTTCAGAAGTAACTACTTTGCTTATGAAACCGGAGACAAGGCCTGCAAAATGCAGTACTGCAAGC
ATTGGGGAGTCAGACTCCCATCAGGTGTCTGGTTCGAGATGGCTGATAAGGATCTCTTTGCTGCAGCCAG
ATTCCCTGAATGCCCAGAAGGGTCAAGTATCTCTGCTCCATCTCAGACCTCAG
