>Addgene plasmid #58066 | tdTurboRFP-VSVG-16 | depositor partial sequence | sequence record 89203 | insert sequence 2
GGTTGGTTCAGTAGTTGGAAGAGCTCTATTGCCTCTTTTTTCTTTATCATAGGGTTAATCATTGGACTAT
TCTTGGTTCTCCGAGTTGGTATTTATCTTTGCATTAAATTAAAGCACACCAAGAAAAGACAGATTTATAC
AGACATAGAGATGAACCGACTTGGAAACAGAATTCTGCAGTCGACGGTACCGCGGGCCCGGGATCCACCG
GTCGCCACCATGAGCGAGCTGATCAAGGAGAACATGCACATGAAGCTGTACATGGAGGGCACCGTGAACA
ACCACCACTTCAAGTGCACATCCGAGGGCGAAGGCAAGCCCTACGAGGGCACCCAGACCATGAAGATCAA
GGTGGTCGAGGGCGGCCCTCTCCCCTTCGCCTTCGACATCCTGGCTACCAGCTTCATGTACGGCAGCAAA
GCCTTCATCAACCACACCCAGGGCATCCCCGACTTCTTTAAGCAGTCCTTCCCTGAGGGCTTCACATGGG
AGAGAATCACCACATACGAAGACGGGGGCGTGCTGACCGCTACCCAGGACACCAGCTTCCAGAACGGCTG
CATCATCTACAACGTCAAGATCAACGGGGTGAACTTCCCATCCAACGGCCCTGTGATGCAGAAGAAAACA
CGCGGCTGGGAGGCCAACACCGAGATGCTGTACCCCGCTGACGGCGGCCTGAGAGGCCACAGCCAGATGG
CCCTGAAGCTCGTGGGCGGGGGCTACCTGCACTGCTCCTTCAAGACCACATACAGATCCAAGAAACCCGC
TAAGAACCTCAAGATGCCCGGCTTCCACTTCGTGGACCACAGACTGGAAAGAATCAAGGAGGCCGACAAA
GAGACCTACGTCGAGCAGCACGAGATGGCTGTGGCCAAGTACTGCGACCTCCCTAGCAAACTGGGGCACA
GAGGGCATGGCACCGGCAGCACCGGCAGCGGCAGCTCCGGTACCGCCTCCTCCGAGGACAACAACATGGC
CATGAGCGAGCTGATCAAGGAGAACATGCACATGAAGCTGTACATGGAGGGCACCGTGAACAACCACCAC
TTCAAGTGCACATCCGAGGGCGAAGGCAAGCCCTACGAGGGCACCCAGACCATGAAGATCAAGGTGGTCG
AGGGCGGCCCTCTCCCCTTCGCCTTCGACATCCTGGCTACCAGCTTCATGTACGGCAGCAAAGCCTTCAT
CAACCACACCCAGGGCATCCCCGACTTCTTTAAGCAGTCCTTCCCTGAGGGCTTCACATGGGAGAGAATC
ACCACATACGAAGACGGGGGCGTGCTGACCGCTACCCAGGACACCAGCTTCCAGAACGGCTGCATCATCT
ACAACGTCAAGATCAACGGGGTGAACTTCCCATCCAACGGCCCTGTGATGCAGAAGAAAACACGCGGCTG
GGAGGCCAACACCGAGATGCTGTACCCCGCTGACGGCGGCCTGAGAGGCCACAGCCAGATGGCCCTGAAG
CTCGTGGGCGGGGGCTACCTGCACTGCTCCTTCAAGACCACATACAGATCCAAGAAACCCGCTAAGAACC
TCAAGATGCCCGGCTTCCACTTCGTGGACCACAGACTGGAAAGAATCAAGGAGGCCGACAAAGAGACCTA
CGTCGAGCAGCACGAGATGGCTGTGGCCAAGTACTGCGACCTCCCTAGCAAACTGGGGCACAGAGATGAA
TCCGGACTCAGATCTTGAGCGGCCGCGACTCTAGATCATAATCAGCCATACCACATGAGAC
