>Addgene plasmid #58066 | tdTurboRFP-VSVG-16 | addgene partial sequence | sequence record 105721 | SV40pA-R 5'-GAAATTTGTGATGCTATTGC-3'
ACAACAACAATTGCATTCATTTTATGTTTCAGGTTCAGGGGGAGGTGTGGGAGGTTTTTTAAAGCAAGTA
AAACCTCTACAAATGTGGTATGGCTGATTATGATCTAGAGTCGCGGCCGCTCAAGATCTGAGTCCGGATT
CATCTCTGTGCCCCAGTTTGCTAGGGAGGTCGCAGTACTTGGCCACAGCCATCTCGTGCTGCTCGACGTA
GGTCTCTTTGTCGGCCTCCTTGATTCTTTCCAGTCTGTGGTCCACGAAGTGGAAGCCGGGCATCTTGAGG
TTCTTAGCGGGTTTCTTGGATCTGTATGTGGTCTTGAAGGAGCAGTGCAGGTAGCCCCCGCCCACGAGCT
TCAGGGCCATCTGGCTGTGGCCTCTCAGGCCGCCGTCAGCGGGGTACAGCATCTCGGTGTTGGCCTCCCA
GCCGCGTGTTTTCTTCTGCATCACAGGGCCGTTGGATGGGAAGTTCACCCCGTTGATCTTGACGTTGTAG
ATGATGCAGCCGTTCTGGAAGCTGGTGTCCTGGGTAGCGGTCAGCACGCCCCCGTCTTCGTATGTGGTGA
TTCTCTCCCATGTGAAGCCCTCAGGGAAGGACTGCTTAAAGAAGTCGGGGATGCCCTGGGTGTGGTTGAT
GAAGGCTTTGCTGCCGTACATGAAGCTGGTAGCCAGGATGTCGAAGGCGAAGGGGAGAGGGCCGCCCTCG
ACCACCTTGATCTTCATGGTCTGGGTGCCCTCGTAGGGCTTGCCTTCGCCCTCGGATGTGCACTTGAAGT
GGTGGTTGTTCACGGTGCCCTCCATGTACAGCTTCATGTGCATGTTCTCCTTGATCAGCTCGCTCATGGC
CATGTTGTTGTCCTCGGAGGA
