>Addgene plasmid #58066 | tdTurboRFP-VSVG-16 | addgene partial sequence | sequence record 106523 | CMV-F 5'-CGCAAATGGGCGGTAGGCGTG-3'
GCAGAGCTGGTTTAGTGAACCGTCAGATCCGCTAGCGCTACCGGACTCAGATCTCGCCGCCACCATGAAG
TGCCTTTTGTACTTAGCTTTTTTATTCATCGGGGTGAATTGCAAGTTCACCATAGTTTTTCCACACAACC
AAAAAGGAAACTGGAAAAATGTTCCTTCCAATTACCATTATTGCCCGTCAAGCTCAGATTTAAATTGGCA
TAATGACTTAATAGGCACAGCCTTACAAGTCAAAATGCCCAAGAGTCACAAGGCTATTCAAGCAGACGGT
TGGATGTGTCATGCTTCCAAATGGGTCACTACTTGTGATTTCCGCTGGTACGGACCGAAGTATATAACAC
ATTCCATCCGATCCTTCACTCCATCTGTAGAACAATGCAAGGAAAGCATTGAACAAACGAAACAAGGAAC
TTGGCTGAATCCAGGCTTCCCTCCTCAAAGTTGTGGATATGCAACTGTGACGGATGCTGAAGCAGCGATT
GTCCAGGTGACTCCTCACCATGTGCTTGTTGATGAATACACAGGAGAATGGGTTGATTCACAGTTCATCA
ACGGAAAATGCAGCAATGACATATGCCCCACTGTCCATAACTCCACAACCTGGCATTCCGACTATAAGGT
CAAAGGGCTATGTGATTCTAACCTCATTTCCATGGACATCACCTCCTTCTCAGAGGACGGAGAGCTATCA
TCCCTAGGAAAGGAGGGCACAGGGTTCAGAAGTAACTACTTTGCTTATGAAACCGGAGACAAGGCCTGCA
AAATGCAGTACTGCAAGCATTGGGGAGTCAGACTCCCATCAGGTGTCTGGTTCGAGATGGCTGATAAGGA
TCTCTTTGCTGCAGCCAGATTCCCTGAATGCCCAGAAGGGTCAAGTATCTCT
